>Addgene plasmid #143325 | TFORF1845 | addgene full sequence | sequence record 396969 | Addgene NGS Result
TTAATGTAGTCTTATGCAATACTCTTGTAGTCTTGCAACATGGTAACGATGAGTTAGCAACATGCCTTAC
AAGGAGAGAAAAAGCACCGTGCATGCCGATTGGTGGAAGTAAGGTGGTACGATCGTGCCTTATTAGGAAG
GCAACAGACGGGTCTGACATGGATTGGACGAACCACTGAATTGCCGCATTGCAGAGATATTGTATTTAAG
TGCCTAGCTCGATACATAAACGGGTCTCTCTGGTTAGACCAGATCTGAGCCTGGGAGCTCTCTGGCTAAC
TAGGGAACCCACTGCTTAAGCCTCAATAAAGCTTGCCTTGAGTGCTTCAAGTAGTGTGTGCCCGTCTGTT
GTGTGACTCTGGTAACTAGAGATCCCTCAGACCCTTTTAGTCAGTGTGGAAAATCTCTAGCAGTGGCGCC
CGAACAGGGACTTGAAAGCGAAAGGGAAACCAGAGGAGCTCTCTCGACGCAGGACTCGGCTTGCTGAAGC
GCGCACGGCAAGAGGCGAGGGGCGGCGACTGGTGAGTACGCCAAAAATTTTGACTAGCGGAGGCTAGAAG
GAGAGAGATGGGTGCGAGAGCGTCAGTATTAAGCGGGGGAGAATTAGATCGCGATGGGAAAAAATTCGGT
TAAGGCCAGGGGGAAAGAAAAAATATAAATTAAAACATATAGTATGGGCAAGCAGGGAGCTAGAACGATT
CGCAGTTAATCCTGGCCTGTTAGAAACATCAGAAGGCTGTAGACAAATACTGGGACAGCTACAACCATCC
CTTCAGACAGGATCAGAAGAACTTAGATCATTATATAATACAGTAGCAACCCTCTATTGTGTGCATCAAA
GGATAGAGATAAAAGACACCAAGGAAGCTTTAGACAAGATAGAGGAAGAGCAAAACAAAAGTAAGACCAC
CGCACAGCAAGCGGCCGCTGATCTTCAGACCTGGAGGAGGAGATATGAGGGACAATTGGAGAAGTGAATT
ATATAAATATAAAGTAGTAAAAATTGAACCATTAGGAGTAGCACCCACCAAGGCAAAGAGAAGAGTGGTG
CAGAGAGAAAAAAGAGCAGTGGGAATAGGAGCTTTGTTCCTTGGGTTCTTGGGAGCAGCAGGAAGCACTA
TGGGCGCAGCGTCAATGACGCTGACGGTACAGGCCAGACAATTATTGTCTGGTATAGTGCAGCAGCAGAA
CAATTTGCTGAGGGCTATTGAGGCGCAACAGCATCTGTTGCAACTCACAGTCTGGGGCATCAAGCAGCTC
CAGGCAAGAATCCTGGCTGTGGAAAGATACCTAAAGGATCAACAGCTCCTGGGGATTTGGGGTTGCTCTG
GAAAACTCATTTGCACCACTGCTGTGCCTTGGAATGCTAGTTGGAGTAATAAATCTCTGGAACAGATTTG
GAATCACACGACCTGGATGGAGTGGGACAGAGAAATTAACAATTACACAAGCTTAATACACTCCTTAATT
GAAGAATCGCAAAACCAGCAAGAAAAGAATGAACAAGAATTATTGGAATTAGATAAATGGGCAAGTTTGT
GGAATTGGTTTAACATAACAAATTGGCTGTGGTATATAAAATTATTCATAATGATAGTAGGAGGCTTGGT
AGGTTTAAGAATAGTTTTTGCTGTACTTTCTATAGTGAATAGAGTTAGGCAGGGATATTCACCATTATCG
TTTCAGACCCACCTCCCAACCCCGAGGGGACCCATGCATTGCATCTCAATTAGTCAGCAACCAGGTGTGG
AAAGTCCCCAGGCTCCCCAGCAGGCAGAAGTATGCAAAGCATGCGTCTCAATTAGTCAGCAACCATAGTC
CCGCCCCTAACTCCGCCCATCCCGCCCCTAACTCCGCCCAGTTCCGCCCATTCTCCGCCCCATGGCTGAC
TAATTTTTTTTATTTATGCAGAGGCCGAGGCCGCCTCGGCCTCTGAGCTATTCCAGAAGTAGTGAGGAGG
CTTTTTTGGAGGCCTAGGCTTTTGCAAAAAGCTTTCTAGAGGTACCACCGGAGCTTACCATGACCGAGTA
CAAGCCCACGGTGCGCCTCGCCACCCGCGACGACGTCCCCAGGGCCGTACGCACCCTCGCCGCCGCGTTC
GCCGACTACCCCGCCACGCGCCACACCGTCGATCCGGACCGCCACATCGAGCGGGTCACCGAGCTGCAAG
AACTCTTCCTCACGCGCGTCGGGCTCGACATCGGCAAGGTGTGGGTCGCGGACGACGGCGCCGCCGTGGC
GGTCTGGACCACGCCGGAGAGCGTCGAAGCGGGGGCGGTGTTCGCCGAGATCGGCCCGCGCATGGCCGAG
TTGAGCGGTTCCCGGCTGGCCGCGCAGCAACAGATGGAAGGCCTCCTGGCGCCGCACCGGCCCAAGGAGC
CCGCGTGGTTCCTGGCCACCGTCGGCGTCTCGCCCGACCACCAGGGCAAGGGTCTGGGCAGCGCCGTCGT
GCTCCCCGGAGTGGAGGCGGCCGAGCGCGCCGGGGTGCCCGCCTTCCTGGAGACCTCCGCGCCCCGCAAC
CTCCCCTTCTACGAGCGGCTCGGCTTCACCGTCACCGCCGACGTCGAGGTGCCCGAAGGACCGCGCACCT
GGTGCATGACCCGCAAGCCCGGTGCCAGTTAACGAATTCTAGATCTTGAGACAAATGGCAGTATTCATCC
ACAATTTTAAAAGAAAAGGGGGGATTGGGGGGTACAGTGCAGGGGAAAGAATAGTAGACATAATAGCAAC
AGACATACAAACTAAAGAATTACAAAAACAAATTACAAAAATTCAAAATTTTCGGGTTTATTACAGGGAC
AGCAGAGATCCACTTTGGCGCCGGCTCGAGGCCTGCAGGTGCAAAGATGGATAAAGTTTTAAACAGAGAG
GAATCTTTGCAGCTAATGGACCTTCTAGGTCTTGAAAGGAGTGGGAATTGGCTCCGGTGCCCGTCAGTGG
GCAGAGCGCACATCGCCCACAGTCCCCGAGAAGTTGGGGGGAGGGGTCGGCAATTGAACCGGTGCCTAGA
GAAGGTGGCGCGGGGTAAACTGGGAAAGTGATGTCGTGTACTGGCTCCGCCTTTTTCCCGAGGGTGGGGG
AGAACCGTATATAAGTGCAGTAGTCGCCGTGAACGTTCTTTTTCGCAACGGGTTTGCCGCCAGAACACAG
GTAAGTGCCGTGTGTGGTTCCCGCGGGCCTGGCCTCTTTACGGGTTATGGCCCTTGCGTGCCTTGAATTA
CTTCCACCTGGCTGCAGTACGTGATTCTTGATCCCGAGCTTCGGGTTGGAAGTGGGTGGGAGAGTTCGAG
GCCTTGCGCTTAAGGAGCCCCTTCGCCTCGTGCTTGAGTTGAGGCCTGGCCTGGGCGCTGGGGCCGCCGC
GTGCGAATCTGGTGGCACCTTCGCGCCTGTCTCGCTGCTTTCGATAAGTCTCTAGCCATTTAAAATTTTT
GATGACCTGCTGCGACGCTTTTTTTCTGGCAAGATAGTCTTGTAAATGCGGGCCAAGATCTGCACACTGG
TATTTCGGTTTTTGGGGCCGCGGGCGGCGACGGGGCCCGTGCGTCCCAGCGCACATGTTCGGCGAGGCGG
GGCCTGCGAGCGCGGCCACCGAGAATCGGACGGGGGTAGTCTCAAGCTGGCCGGCCTGCTCTGGTGCCTG
GCCTCGCGCCGCCGTGTATCGCCCCGCCCTGGGCGGCAAGGCTGGCCCGGTCGGCACCAGTTGCGTGAGC
GGAAAGATGGCCGCTTCCCGGCCCTGCTGCAGGGAGCTCAAAATGGAGGACGCGGCGCTCGGGAGAGCGG
GCGGGTGAGTCACCCACACAAAGGAAAAGGGCCTTTCCGTCCTCAGCCGTCGCTTCATGTGACTCCACGG
AGTACCGGGCGCCGTCCAGGCACCTCGATTAGTTCTCGAGCTTTTGGAGTACGTCGTCTTTAGGTTGGGG
GGAGGGGTTTTATGCGATGGAGTTTCCCCACACTGAGTGGGTGGAGACTGAAGTTAGGCCAGCTTGGCAC
TTGATGTAATTCTCCTTGGAATTTGCCCTTTTTGAGTTTGGATCTTGGTTCATTCTCAAGCCTCAGACAG
TGGTTCAAAGTTTTTTTCTTCCATTTCAGGTGTCGTGAGGCTAGCACCGCCACCATGAATGCTGAGACTT
GCGTCTCTTACTGCGAGTCGCCGGCCGCTGCCATGGACGCCTACTACAGCCCGGTGTCGCAGAGTCGGGA
GGGCTCGTCGCCTTTTAGGGCATTTCCCGGAGGCGACAAGTTCGGCACAACTTTCCTGTCGGCCGCCGCC
AAAGCACAGGGATTCGGGGACGCCAAGAGCCGGGCCCGTTACGGCGCTGGGCAGCAGGACCTGGCGACAC
CCCTGGAGAGTGGAGCTGGGGCGCGGGGCTCCTTTAACAAGTTCCAGCCCCAGCCGTCGACCCCGCAGCC
CCAGCCGCCGCCGCAGCCGCAGCCGCAGCAGCAGCAGCCGCAGCCCCAGCCGCCCGCGCAACCGCATCTT
TACTTGCAGCGAGGCGCCTGCAAGACGCCCCCGGACGGCAGCCTCAAACTCCAGGAAGGCAGCAGCGGCC
ACAGCGCGGCCTTGCAGGTTCCCTGCTACGCTAAAGAGAGCTCCCTGGGTGAGCCAGAGTTACCCCCTGA
CTCTGACACTGTGGGGATGGACAGCAGCTACCTGAGTGTCAAGGAGGCTGGGGTGAAGGGGCCCCAGGAC
CGGGCCAGCTCAGACCTCCCCAGCCCATTGGAGAAGGCCGACTCAGAGAGCAACAAGGGCAAGAAGCGGC
GGAACCGGACCACCTTCACCAGCTACCAGCTGGAGGAGCTGGAGAAGGTCTTCCAGAAGACCCACTACCC
AGACGTGTATGCGCGGGAACAGCTGGCCATGAGGACAGACCTCACTGAGGCCCGCGTGCAGGTCTGGTTC
CAGAACCGAAGGGCCAAGTGGAGGAAGCGGGAGCGTTTTGGGCAGATGCAGCAGGTTCGAACCCACTTCT
CCACTGCATATGAGCTGCCCCTCCTCACCCGAGCTGAGAACTACGCCCAGATTCAGAACCCGTCCTGGCT
CGGCAACAACGGGGCTGCCTCACCAGTGCCAGCCTGCGTGGTCCCCTGCGACCCGGTGCCTGCCTGCATG
TCCCCTCATGCCCACCCCCCTGGCTCTGGGGCCAGCAGCGTCACCGACTTCCTGAGTGTGTCTGGGGCTG
GCAGTCACGTGGGCCAGACGCACATGGGCAGCCTGTTTGGAGCAGCCAGCCTCAGCCCAGGCCTCAATGG
CTACGAGCTCAACGGCGAGCCGGACCGCAAGACCTCGAGCATCGCGGCCCTCCGCATGAAGGCCAAGGAG
CACAGTGCGGCCATTTCCTGGGCCACATAGTAATGAACTAGTCCGTAACTTGAAAGTATTTCGATTTCTT
GGCTTTATATATCTTGTGGAAAGGACGAGCCTACCTTACTGCGGCTTTGCTTACGCGTTAAGTCGACAAT
CAACCTCTGGATTACAAAATTTGTGAAAGATTGACTGGTATTCTTAACTATGTTGCTCCTTTTACGCTAT
GTGGATACGCTGCTTTAATGCCTTTGTATCATGCTATTGCTTCCCGTATGGCTTTCATTTTCTCCTCCTT
GTATAAATCCTGGTTGCTGTCTCTTTATGAGGAGTTGTGGCCCGTTGTCAGGCAACGTGGCGTGGTGTGC
ACTGTGTTTGCTGACGCAACCCCCACTGGTTGGGGCATTGCCACCACCTGTCAGCTCCTTTCCGGGACTT
TCGCTTTCCCCCTCCCTATTGCCACGGCGGAACTCATCGCCGCCTGCCTTGCCCGCTGCTGGACAGGGGC
TCGGCTGTTGGGCACTGACAATTCCGTGGTGTTGTCGGGGAAATCATCGTCCTTTCCTTGGCTGCTCGCC
TGTGTTGCCACCTGGATTCTGCGCGGGACGTCCTTCTGCTACGTCCCTTCGGCCCTCAATCCAGCGGACC
TTCCTTCCCGCGGCCTGCTGCCGGCTCTGCGGCCTCTTCCGCGTCTTCGCCTTCGCCCTCAGACGAGTCG
GATCTCCCTTTGGGCCGCCTCCCCGCGTCGACTTTAAGACCAATGACTTACAAGGCAGCTGTAGATCTTA
GCCACTTTTTAAAAGAAAAGGGGGGACTGGAAGGGCTAATTCACTCCCAACGAAGACAAGATCTGCTTTT
TGCTTGTACTGGGTCTCTCTGGTTAGACCAGATCTGAGCCTGGGAGCTCTCTGGCTAACTAGGGAACCCA
CTGCTTAAGCCTCAATAAAGCTTGCCTTGAGTGCTTCAAGTAGTGTGTGCCCGTCTGTTGTGTGACTCTG
GTAACTAGAGATCCCTCAGACCCTTTTAGTCAGTGTGGAAAATCTCTAGCAGTACGTATAGTAGTTCATG
TCATCTTATTATTCAGTATTTATAACTTGCAAAGAAATGAATATCAGAGAGTGAGAGGAACTTGTTTATT
GCAGCTTATAATGGTTACAAATAAAGCAATAGCATCACAAATTTCACAAATAAAGCATTTTTTTCACTGC
ATTCTAGTTGTGGTTTGTCCAAACTCATCAATGTATCTTATCATGTCTGGCTCTAGCTATCCCGCCCCTA
ACTCCGCCCATCCCGCCCCTAACTCCGCCCAGTTCCGCCCATTCTCCGCCCCATGGCTGACTAATTTTTT
TTATTTATGCAGAGGCCGAGGCCGCCTCGGCCTCTGAGCTATTCCAGAAGTAGTGAGGAGGCTTTTTTGG
AGGCCTAGGGACGTACCCAATTCGCCCTATAGTGAGTCGTATTACGCGCGCTCACTGGCCGTCGTTTTAC
AACGTCGTGACTGGGAAAACCCTGGCGTTACCCAACTTAATCGCCTTGCAGCACATCCCCCTTTCGCCAG
CTGGCGTAATAGCGAAGAGGCCCGCACCGATCGCCCTTCCCAACAGTTGCGCAGCCTGAATGGCGAATGG
G
[124 nt withheld, positions 6932-7055]
C
[91 nt withheld, positions 7057-7147]
A
[49 nt withheld, positions 7149-7197]
CCTTTGACGTTGGAGTCCACGTTCTTT
[37 nt withheld, positions 7225-7261]
ACCCTATCTCGGTCTATTCTTTTGATTTATAAGGGATTTTGCCGATTTCGGCCTATTGGTTAAAAAATGA
GCTGATTTAACAAAAATTTAACGCGAATTTTAACAAAATATTAACGCTTACAATTTAGGTGGCACTTTTC
GGGGAAATGTGCGCGGAACCCCTATTTGTTTATTTTTCTAAATACATTCAAATATGTATCCGCTCATGAG
ACAATAACCCTGATAAATGCTTCAATAATATTGAAAAAGGAAGAGTATGAGTATTCAACATTTCCGTGTC
GCCCTTATTCCCTTTTTTGCGGCATTTTGCCTTCCTGTTTTTGCTCACCCAGAAACGCTGGTGAAAGTAA
AAGATGCTGAAGATCAGTTGGGTGCACGAGTGGGTTACATCGAACTGGATCTCAACAGCGGTAAGATCCT
TGAGAGTTTTCGCCCCGAAGAACGTTTTCCAATGATGAGCACTTTTAAAGTTCTGCTATGTGGCGCGGTA
TTATCCCGTATTGACGCCGGGCAAGAGCAACTCGGTCGCCGCATACACTATTCTCAGAATGACTTGGTTG
AGTACTCACCAGTCACAGAAAAGCATCTTACGGATGGCATGACAGTAAGAGAATTATGCAGTGCTGCCAT
AACCATGAGTGATAACACTGCGGCCAACTTACTTCTGACAACGATCGGAGGACCGAAGGAGCTAACCGCT
TTTTTGCACAACATGGGGGATCATGTAACTCGCCTTGATCGTTGGGAACCGGAGCTGAATGAAGCCATAC
CAAACGACGAGCGTGACACCACGATGCCTGTAGCAATGGCAACAACGTTGCGCAAACTATTAACTGGCGA
ACTACTTACTCTAGCTTCCCGGCAACAATTAATAGACTGGATGGAGGCGGATAAAGTTGCAGGACCACTT
CTGCGCTCGGCCCTTCCGGCTGGCTGGTTTATTGCTGATAAATCTGGAGCCGGTGAGCGTGGGTCTCGCG
GTATCATTGCAGCACTGGGGCCAGATGGTAAGCCCTCCCGTATCGTAGTTATCTACACGACGGGGAGTCA
GGCAACTATGGATGAACGAAATAGACAGATCGCTGAGATAGGTGCCTCACTGATTAAGCATTGGTAACTG
TCAGACCAAGTTTACTCATATATACTTTAGATTGATTTAAAACTTCATTTTTAATTTAAAAGGATCTAGG
TGAAGATCCTTTTTGATAATCTCATGACCAAAATCCCTTAACGTGAGTTTTCGTTCCACTGAGCGTCAGA
CCCCGTAGAAAAGATCAAAGGATCTTCTTGAGATCCTTTTTTTCTGCGCGTAATCTGCTGCTTGCAAACA
AAAAAACCACCGCTACCAGCGGTGGTTTGTTTGCCGGATCAAGAGCTACCAACTCTTTTTCCGAAGGTAA
CTGGCTTCAGCAGAGCGCAGATACCAAATACTGTTCTTCTAGTGTAGCCGTAGTTAGGCCACCACTTCAA
GAACTCTGTAGCACCGCCTACATACCTCGCTCTGCTAATCCTGTTACCAGTGGCTGCTGCCAGTGGCGAT
AAGTCGTGTCTTACCGGGTTGGACTCAAGACGATAGTTACCGGATAAGGCGCAGCGGTCGGGCTGAACGG
GGGGTTCGTGCACACAGCCCAGCTTGGAGCGAACGACCTACACCGAACTGAGATACCTACAGCGTGAGCT
ATGAGAAAGCGCCACGCTTCCCGAAGGGAGAAAGGCGGACAGGTATCCGGTAAGCGGCAGGGTCGGAACA
GGAGAGCGCACGAGGGAGCTTCCAGGGGGAAACGCCTGGTATCTTTATAGTCCTGTCGGGTTTCGCCACC
TCTGACTTGAGCGTCGATTTTTGTGATGCTCGTCAGGGGGGCGGAGCCTATGGAAAAACGCCAGCAACGC
GGCCTTTTTACGGTTCCTGGCCTTTTGCTGGCCTTTTGCTCACATGTTCTTTCCTGCGTTATCCCCTGAT
TCTGTGGATAACCGTATTACCGCCTTTGAGTGAGCTGATACCGCTCGCCGCAGCCGAACGACCGAGCGCA
GCGAGTCAGTGAGCGAGGAAGCGGAAGAGCGCCCAATACGCAAACCGCCTCTCCCCGCGCGTTGGCCGAT
TCATTAATGCAGCTGGCACGACAGGTTTCCCGACTGGAAAGCGGGCAGTGAGCGCAACGCAATTAATGTG
AGTTAGCTCACTCATTAGGCACCCCAGGCTTTACACTTTATGCTTCCGGCTCGTATGTTGTGTGGAATTG
TGAGCGGATAACAATTTCACACAGGAAACAGCTATGACCATGATTACGCCAAGCGCGCAATTAACCCTCA
CTAAAGGGAACAAAAGCTGGAGCTGCAAGC
Features (pLannotate 1.2.2; 31 found; start..end, strand, type, name):
      5..231     +  promoter       RSV promoter: Rous sarcoma virus enhancer/promoter
    232..412     +  LTR            5' LTR (truncated): truncated 5' long terminal repeat (LTR) from HIV-1
    459..584     +  misc_feature   HIV-1 Ψ: packaging signal of human immunodeficiency virus type 1
    568..931     +  CDS            HIV-1 gag (fragment): gag protein from human immunodeficiency virus 1; gag
   1077..1310    +  misc_feature   RRE: The Rev response element (RRE) of HIV-1 allows for Rev-dependent mRNA export from the nucleus to the cytoplasm.
   1687..1713    +  CDS            Rev (fragment): human immunodeficiency virus 1 (HIV-1) Rev protein; rev; enhances nuclear export of unspliced and incompletely spliced viral mRNAs
   1720..1743    +  promoter       SV40 promoter (fragment): SV40 early promoter
   1744..1815    +  promoter       SV40 promoter (fragment): SV40 enhancer and early promoter
   1839..1974    +  rep_origin     SV40 ori: SV40 origin of replication
   2020..2616    +  CDS            PuroR (fragment): puromycin N-acetyltransferase; pac from Streptomyces; confers resistance to puromycin
   2665..2782    +  misc_feature   cPPT/CTS: central polypurine tract and central termination sequence of HIV-1
   2847..2913    +  CDS            small t antigen (fragment): SV40 (simian virus 40) small t antigen
   2920..4098    +  promoter       EF-1α promoter: strong constitutive promoter for human elongation factor EF-1α
   4115..5347    +  CDS            ALX4: ALX4_HUMAN - Also known as KIAA1788. Experimental evidence at protein level: Swiss-Prot protein existence level 1. Transcription factor involved in skull and limb development. Plays an essential role in craniofacial development, skin and hair follicle development. From Homo sapiens (Human).
   5363..5416    +  promoter       U6 promoter (fragment): RNA polymerase III promoter for human U6 snRNA
   5458..6046    +  misc_feature   WPRE: woodchuck hepatitis virus posttranscriptional regulatory element
   6097..6116    +  misc_feature   cPPT/CTS (fragment): central polypurine tract and central termination sequence of HIV-1
   6118..6351    +  LTR            3' LTR (ΔU3): self-inactivating 3' long terminal repeat (LTR) from HIV-1
   6429..6550    +  polyA_signal   SV40 poly(A) signal: SV40 polyadenylation signal
   6590..6725    +  rep_origin     SV40 ori: SV40 origin of replication
   6746..6764    -  promoter       T7 promoter: promoter for bacteriophage T7 RNA polymerase
   6772..6927    +  CDS            lacZα (fragment): LacZα fragment of β-galactosidase; lacZ fragment
   6932..7360    +  rep_origin     f1 ori (sequence partly withheld): f1 bacteriophage origin of replication; arrow indicates direction of (+) strand synthesis
   7413..7517    +  promoter       AmpR promoter: bla
   7518..8378    +  CDS            AmpR: β-lactamase; bla; confers resistance to ampicillin, carbenicillin, and related antibiotics
   8549..9137    +  rep_origin     ori: high-copy-number ColE1/pMB1/pBR322/pUC origin of replication
   9320..9412    +  CDS            lacI (fragment): lac repressor; lacI; The lac repressor binds to the lac operator to inhibit transcription in E. coli. This inhibition can be relieved by adding lactose or isopropyl-β-D-thiogalactopyranoside (IPTG).
   9425..9446    +  protein_bind   CAP binding site: CAP binding activates transcription in the presence of cAMP. E. coli catabolite activator protein
   9461..9491    +  promoter       lac promoter: promoter for the E. coli lac operon
   9499..9515    +  protein_bind   lac operator: The lac repressor binds to the lac operator to inhibit transcription in E. coli. This inhibition can be relieved by adding lactose or isopropyl-β-D-thiogalactopyranoside (IPTG). lac repressor encoded by lacI
   9560..9578    +  promoter       T3 promoter: promoter for bacteriophage T3 RNA polymerase
