[The description below was written by a language model from this plasmid's Addgene catalogue record and pLannotate feature annotations shown in this document.]
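Description:
TFORF1845 is a third-generation-style, self-inactivating lentiviral expression plasmid built on the pLX_TRC317 backbone and carrying the human ALX4 open reading frame, one member of a barcoded transcription factor ORF collection. In bacteria it is maintained through a high-copy ColE1/pUC-type origin and selected with ampicillin via the β-lactamase gene. An f1 origin and remnants of a lac/T7/T3 cloning region are also present in the backbone. The depositor notes that the plasmid can recombine, as is common for LTR-containing vectors.

The viral portion begins with an RSV promoter fused to a truncated HIV-1 5' LTR, which drives production of the genomic RNA in packaging cells, followed by the Ψ packaging signal with a gag fragment, the Rev response element for Rev-dependent nuclear export, and a cPPT/CTS. It ends in a ΔU3 3' LTR, which inactivates LTR promoter activity after integration, followed by an SV40 polyadenylation signal. Two expression units lie between the LTRs. An SV40 early promoter drives puromycin N-acetyltransferase for selecting transduced mammalian cells. Downstream, the strong constitutive EF-1α promoter drives ALX4, a homeobox transcription factor involved in skull, limb, craniofacial, skin and hair follicle development. A WPRE follows the ORF to enhance transcript stability and expression.

According to the record, each construct in the series carries a unique 24-bp barcode. This barcode is not annotated in the feature table, so its exact position cannot be stated. The barcode allows the overexpressed factor to be identified in pooled screens, such as those assessing how transcription factors direct cell differentiation.
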