Addgene plasmid #143325: TFORF1845
Purpose: Lentiviral vector for overexpressing transcription factor ORFs with unique 24-bp barcodes. Barcodes facilitate identification of transcription factors in pooled screens.
Depositing lab: Feng Zhang. Depositing organization: Broad Institute. Publication: A transcription factor atlas of directed differentiation. Joung J, Ma S, Tay T, Geiger-Schuller KR, Kirchgatterer PC, Verdine VK, Guo B, Arias-Garcia MA, Allen WE, Singh A, Kuksenko O, Abudayyeh OO, Gootenberg JS, Fu Z, Macrae RK, Buenrostro JD, Regev A, Zhang F. Cell. 2023 Jan 5;186(1):209-229.e26. doi: 10.1016/j.cell.2022.11.026. PubMed 36608654.
Backbone
  Vector backbone: pLX_TRC317
  Backbone manufacturer: Broad Institute Genetic Perturbation Platform
  Backbone size w/o insert (bp): 8264
  Vector type: Mammalian Expression, Lentiviral
  Selectable markers: Puromycin
Growth in bacteria
  Bacterial resistance: Ampicillin, 100 μg/mL
  Growth temperature: 37°C
  Growth strain: NEB Stable
  Copy number: High Copy
Gene/Insert
  Gene/Insert name: ALX4
  Species: H. sapiens (human)
  Insert size (bp): 1337
  Entrez Gene: ALX4 (a.k.a. CRS5, FND2)
  Promoter: EF1a
  Cloning method: Unknown
  Sequencing primers: 5′ GGGTGGAGACTGAAGTTAGGCCAG; 3′ CACATAGCGTAAAAGGAGCAACATAG
Terms and licenses: Academic/Nonprofit Terms; Industry Terms: Not Available to Industry
Depositor comments: NM_021926,ENST00000329255 . The transcription factor ORF portion of this plasmid was synthesized by Genewiz. Please test multiple small colonies in case of plasmid recombination. To make this collection available in a timely manner, a portion of this collection was not fully sequenced by Addgene. If an Addgene verified full plasmid sequence is not available, please contact us prior to placing an order to request the full sequence.
How to cite: TFORF1845 was a gift from Feng Zhang (Addgene plasmid # 143325 ; http://n2t.net/addgene:143325 ; RRID:Addgene_143325)
