>Addgene plasmid #143325 | TFORF1845 | depositor partial sequence | sequence record 282113 | Insert
ACCGCCACCATGAATGCTGAGACTTGCGTCTCTTACTGCGAGTCGCCGGCCGCTGCCATGGACGCCTACT
ACAGCCCGGTGTCGCAGAGTCGGGAGGGCTCGTCGCCTTTTAGGGCATTTCCCGGAGGCGACAAGTTCGG
CACAACTTTCCTGTCGGCCGCCGCCAAAGCACAGGGATTCGGGGACGCCAAGAGCCGGGCCCGTTACGGC
GCTGGGCAGCAGGACCTGGCGACACCCCTGGAGAGTGGAGCTGGGGCGCGGGGCTCCTTTAACAAGTTCC
AGCCCCAGCCGTCGACCCCGCAGCCCCAGCCGCCGCCGCAGCCGCAGCCGCAGCAGCAGCAGCCGCAGCC
CCAGCCGCCCGCGCAACCGCATCTTTACTTGCAGCGAGGCGCCTGCAAGACGCCCCCGGACGGCAGCCTC
AAACTCCAGGAAGGCAGCAGCGGCCACAGCGCGGCCTTGCAGGTTCCCTGCTACGCTAAAGAGAGCTCCC
TGGGTGAGCCAGAGTTACCCCCTGACTCTGACACTGTGGGGATGGACAGCAGCTACCTGAGTGTCAAGGA
GGCTGGGGTGAAGGGGCCCCAGGACCGGGCCAGCTCAGACCTCCCCAGCCCATTGGAGAAGGCCGACTCA
GAGAGCAACAAGGGCAAGAAGCGGCGGAACCGGACCACCTTCACCAGCTACCAGCTGGAGGAGCTGGAGA
AGGTCTTCCAGAAGACCCACTACCCAGACGTGTATGCGCGGGAACAGCTGGCCATGAGGACAGACCTCAC
TGAGGCCCGCGTGCAGGTCTGGTTCCAGAACCGAAGGGCCAAGTGGAGGAAGCGGGAGCGTTTTGGGCAG
ATGCAGCAGGTTCGAACCCACTTCTCCACTGCATATGAGCTGCCCCTCCTCACCCGAGCTGAGAACTACG
CCCAGATTCAGAACCCGTCCTGGCTCGGCAACAACGGGGCTGCCTCACCAGTGCCAGCCTGCGTGGTCCC
CTGCGACCCGGTGCCTGCCTGCATGTCCCCTCATGCCCACCCCCCTGGCTCTGGGGCCAGCAGCGTCACC
GACTTCCTGAGTGTGTCTGGGGCTGGCAGTCACGTGGGCCAGACGCACATGGGCAGCCTGTTTGGAGCAG
CCAGCCTCAGCCCAGGCCTCAATGGCTACGAGCTCAACGGCGAGCCGGACCGCAAGACCTCGAGCATCGC
GGCCCTCCGCATGAAGGCCAAGGAGCACAGTGCGGCCATTTCCTGGGCCACATAGTAATGAACTAGTCCG
TAACTTGAAAGTATTTCGATTTCTTGGCTTTATATATCTTGTGGAAAGGACGAGCCTACCTTACTGCGGC
TTTGCTT
