>Addgene plasmid #143325 | TFORF1845 | depositor partial sequence | sequence record 282114 | Barcode
GCCTACCTTACTGCGGCTTTGCTT
